>Addgene plasmid #129849 | pRDAX-346 N-Tag UnaG[2] L20 {Esp3I(2x)} mCherry | depositor full sequence | sequence record 249227 | Full Sequence
GCCTGCCTCCAGGCCTCAATATTGGCCATTAGCCATATTATTCATTGGTTATATAGCATAAATCAATATT
GGCTATTGGCCATTGCATACGTTGTATCTATATCATAATATGTACATTTATATTGGCTCATGTCCAATAT
GACCGCCATGTTGGCATTGATTATTGACTAGTTATTAATAGTAATCAATTACGGGGTCATTAGTTCATAG
CCCATATATGGAGTTCCGCGTTACATAACTTACGGTAAATGGCCCGCCTGGCTGACCGCCCAACGACCCC
CGCCCATTGACGTCAATAATGACGTATGTTCCCATAGTAACGCCAATAGGGACTTTCCATTGACGTCAAT
GGGTGGAGTATTTACGGTAAACTGCCCACTTGGCAGTACATCAAGTGTATCATATGCCAAGTCCGCCCCC
TATTGACGTCAATGACGGTAAATGGCCCGCCTGGCATTATGCCCAGTACATGACCTTACGGGACTTTCCT
ACTTGGCAGTACATCTACGTATTAGTCATCGCTATTACCATGGTGATGCGGTTTTGGCAGTACACCAATG
GGCGTGGATAGCGGTTTGACTCACGGGGATTTCCAAGTCTCCACCCCATTGACGTCAATGGGAGTTTGTT
TTGGCACCAAAATCAACGGGACTTTCCAAAATGTCGTAATAACCCCGCCCCGTTGACGCAAATGGGCGGT
AGGCGTGTACGGTGGGAGGTCTATATAAGCAGAGCTCGTTTAGTGAACCGTCAGATCACTAGAAGCTTTA
TTGCGGTAGTTTATCACAGTTAAATTGCTAACGCAGTCAGTGCTTCTGACACAACAGTCTCGAACTTAAG
CTGCAGAAGTTGGTCGTGAGGCACTGGGCAGGTAAGTATCAAGGTTACAAGACAGGTTTAAGGAGACCAA
TAGAAACTGGGCTTGTCGAGACAGAGAAGACTCTTGCGTTTCTGATAGGCACCTATTGGTCTTACTGACA
TCCACTTTGCCTTTCTCTCCACAGGTGTCCACTCCCAGGCCACCATGGGGGTGAAGTCTGTGGTGAATCT
GGTAGGCGAGAAACTCGTGTACGTCCAGAAGTGGGATGGGAAGGAAACCACGTATGTGCGAGAGATCAAG
GACGGGAAGTTGGTTGTCACCCTGACCATGGGCGATGTGGTTGCTGTGCGCTCATATCGGAGAGCCACTG
AAGGGAGTCCTGGCGGTGGATCCGGAGGCTCTGGGAGCTCTGCCAGCGGTGGCAGCACCTCCCGAGACGC
CGAGGCACGCCGTCTCCTAAGAATTCAGATCCGCCCCTCTCCCTCCCCCCCCCCTAACGTTACTGGCCGA
AGCCGCTTGGAATAAGGCCGGTGTGCGTTTGTCTATATGTTATTTTCCACCATATTGCCGTCTTTTGGCA
ATGTGAGGGCCCGGAAACCTGGCCCTGTCTTCTTGACGAGCATTCCTAGGGGTCTTTCCCCTCTCGCCAA
AGGAATGCAAGGTCTGTTGAATGTCGTGAAGGAAGCAGTTCCTCTGGTAGCTTCTTGAAGACAAACAACG
TCTGTAGCGACCCTTTGCAGGCAGCGGAACCCCCCACCTGGCGACAGGTGCCTCTGCGGCCAAAAGCCAC
GTGTATAAGATACACCTGCAAAGGCGGCACAACCCCAGTGCCACGTTGTGAGTTGGATAGTTGTGGAAAG
AGTCAAATGGCTCTCCTCAAGCGTATTCAACAAGGGGCTGAAGGATGCCCAGAAGGTACCCCATTGTATG
GGATCTGATCTGGGGCCTCGGTACACATGCTTTACATGTGTTTAGTCGAGGTTAAAAAAACGTCTAGGCC
CCCCGAACCACGGGGACGTGGTTTTCCTTTGAAAAACACGATGATAATATGGCCACAACCATGGTGAGCA
AGGGCGAGGAGGATAACATGGCCATCATCAAGGAGTTCATGCGCTTCAAGGTGCACATGGAGGGCTCCGT
GAACGGCCACGAGTTCGAGATCGAGGGCGAGGGCGAGGGCCGCCCCTACGAGGGCACCCAGACCGCCAAG
CTGAAGGTGACCAAGGGTGGCCCCCTGCCCTTCGCCTGGGACATCCTGTCCCCTCAGTTCATGTACGGCT
CCAAGGCCTACGTGAAGCACCCCGCCGACATCCCCGACTACTTGAAGCTGTCCTTCCCCGAGGGCTTCAA
GTGGGAGCGCGTGATGAACTTCGAGGACGGCGGCGTGGTGACCGTGACCCAGGACTCCTCCCTGCAGGAC
GGCGAGTTCATCTACAAGGTGAAGCTGCGCGGCACCAACTTCCCCTCCGACGGCCCCGTAATGCAGAAGA
AGACCATGGGCTGGGAGGCCTCCTCCGAGCGGATGTACCCCGAGGACGGCGCCCTGAAGGGCGAGATCAA
GCAGAGGCTGAAGCTGAAGGACGGCGGCCACTACGACGCTGAGGTCAAGACCACCTACAAGGCCAAGAAG
CCCGTGCAGCTGCCCGGCGCCTACAACGTCAACATCAAGTTGGACATCACCTCCCACAACGAGGACTACA
CCATCGTGGAACAGTACGAACGCGCCGAGGGCCGCCACTCCACCGGCGGCATGGACGAGCTGTACAAGTA
AACCGGTGCTCGAGGTACCGATGAATAGCTAAGGTCGAGGCCGCAGGTAAGTATCAAGGTTACAAGACAG
GTTTAAGGAGACCAATAGAAACTGGGCTTGTCGAGACAGAGAAGACTCTTGCGTTTCTGATAGGCACCTA
TTGGTCTTACTGACATCCACTTTGCCTTTCTCTCCACAGGTGTCGACAATCAACCTCTGGATTACAAAAT
TTGTGAAAGATTGACTGGTATTCTTAACTATGTTGCTCCTTTTACGCTATGTGGATACGCTGCTTTAATG
CCTTTGTATCATGCTATTGCTTCCCGTATGGCTTTCATTTTCTCCTCCTTGTATAAATCCTGGTTGCTGT
CTCTTTATGAGGAGTTGTGGCCCGTTGTCAGGCAACGTGGCGTGGTGTGCACTGTGTTTGCTGACGCAAC
CCCCACTGGTTGGGGCATTGCCACCACCTGTCAGCTCCTTTCCGGGACTTTCGCTTTCCCCCTCCCTATT
GCCACGGCGGAACTCATCGCCGCCTGCCTTGCCCGCTGCTGGACAGGGGCTCGGCTGTTGGGCACTGACA
ATTCCGTGGTGTTGTCGGGGAAGCTGACGTCCTTTCCATGGCTGCTCGCCTGTGTTGCCACCTGGATTCT
GCGCGGGACGTCCTTCTGCTACGTCCCTTCGGCCCTCAATCCAGCGGACCTTCCTTCCCGCGGCCTGCTG
CCGGCTCTGCGGCCTCTTCCGCGTCTTCGCCTTCGCCCTCAGACGAGTCGGATCTCCCTTTGGGCCGCCT
CCCCGCCTGGAATTCGAGCTCGGTACGATCAGCCTCGACTGTGCCTTCTAGTTGCCAGCCATCTGTTGTT
TGCCCCTCCCCCGTGCCTTCCTTGACCCTGGAAGGTGCCACTCCCACTGTCCTTTCCTAATAAAATGAGG
AAATTGCATCGCATTGTCTGAGTAGGTGTCATTCTATTCTGGGGGGTGGGGTGGGGCAGGACAGCAAGGG
GGAGGATTGGGAAGACAATAGCCCAGCTTTTGTTCCCTTTAGTGAGGGTTAATTGCGCGCTTGGCGTAAT
CATGGTCATAGCTGTTTCCTGTGTGAAATTGTTATCCGCTAATTCACTCCTCAGGTGCAGGCTGCCTATC
AGAAGGTGGTGGCTGGTGTGGCCAATGCCCTGGCTCACAAATACCACTGAGATCTTTTTCCCTCTGCCAA
AAATTATGGGGACATCATGAAGCCCCTTGAGCATCTGACTTCTGGCTAATAAAGGAAATTTATTTTCATT
GCAATAGTGTGTTGGAATTTTTTGTGTCTCTCACTCGGAAGGACATATGGGAGGGCAAATCATTTAAAAC
ATCAGAATGAGTATTTGGTTTAGAGTTTGGCAACATATGCCCATATGCTGGCTGCCATGAACAAAGGTTG
GCTATAAAGAGGTCATCAGTATATGAAACAGCCCCCTGCTGTCCATTCCTTATTCCATAGAAAAGCCTTG
ACTTGAGGTTAGATTTTTTTTATATTTTGTTTTGTGTTATTTTTTTCTTTAACATCCCTAAAATTTTCCT
TACATGTTTTACTAGCCAGATTTTTCCTCCTCTCCTGACTACTCCCAGTCATAGCTGTCCCTCTTCTCTT
ATGGAGATCGGCCGGCCGCCGGCGTCGACGCGCGCGGCCGCGGCGCGCCGTTGCTGGCGTTTTTCCATAG
GCTCCGCCCCCCTGACGAGCATCACAAAAATCGACGCTCAAGTCAGAGGTGGCGAAACCCGACAGGACTA
TAAAGATACCAGGCGTTTCCCCCTGGAAGCTCCCTCGTGCGCTCTCCTGTTCCGACCCTGCCGCTTACCG
GATACCTGTCCGCCTTTCTCCCTTCGGGAAGCGTGGCGCTTTCTCATAGCTCACGCTGTAGGTATCTCAG
TTCGGTGTAGGTCGTTCGCTCCAAGCTGGGCTGTGTGCACGAACCCCCCGTTCAGCCCGACCGCTGCGCC
TTATCCGGTAACTATCGTCTTGAGTCCAACCCGGTAAGACACGACTTATCGCCACTGGCAGCAGCCACTG
GTAACAGGATTAGCAGAGCGAGGTATGTAGGCGGTGCTACAGAGTTCTTGAAGTGGTGGCCTAACTACGG
CTACACTAGAAGAACAGTATTTGGTATCTGCGCTCTGCTGAAGCCAGTTACCTTCGGAAAAAGAGTTGGT
AGCTCTTGATCCGGCAAACAAACCACCGCTGGTAGCGGTGGTTTTTTTGTTTGCAAGCAGCAGATTACGC
GCAGAAAAAAAGGATCTCAAGAAGATCCTTTGATCTTTTCTACGGGGTCTGACGCTCAGTGGAACGAAAA
CTCACGTTAAGGGATTTTGGTCATGAGATTATCAAAAAGGATCTTCACCTAGATCCTTTTAAATTAAAAA
TGAAGTTTTAAATCAATCTAAAGTATATATGAGTAAACTTGGTCTGACAGTTACCAATGCTTAATCAGTG
AGGCACCTATCTCAGCGATCTGTCTATTTCGTTCATCCATAGTTGCCTGACTCCCCGTCGTGTAGATAAC
TACGATACGGGAGGGCTTACCATCTGGCCCCAGTGCTGCAATGATACCGCGAGACCCACGCTCACCGGCT
CCAGATTTATCAGCAATAAACCAGCCAGCCGGAAGGGCCGAGCGCAGAAGTGGTCCTGCAACTTTATCCG
CCTCCATCCAGTCTATTAATTGTTGCCGGGAAGCTAGAGTAAGTAGTTCGCCAGTTAATAGTTTGCGCAA
CGTTGTTGCCATTGCTACAGGCATCGTGGTGTCACGCTCGTCGTTTGGTATGGCTTCATTCAGCTCCGGT
TCCCAACGATCAAGGCGAGTTACATGATCCCCCATGTTGTGCAAAAAAGCGGTTAGCTCCTTCGGTCCTC
CGATCGTTGTCAGAAGTAAGTTGGCCGCAGTGTTATCACTCATGGTTATGGCAGCACTGCATAATTCTCT
TACTGTCATGCCATCCGTAAGATGCTTTTCTGTGACTGGTGAGTACTCAACCAAGTCATTCTGAGAATAG
TGTATGCGGCGACCGAGTTGCTCTTGCCCGGCGTCAATACGGGATAATACCGCGCCACATAGCAGAACTT
TAAAAGTGCTCATCATTGGAAAACGTTCTTCGGGGCGAAAACTCTCAAGGATCTTACCGCTGTTGAGATC
CAGTTCGATGTAACCCACTCGTGCACCCAACTGATCTTCAGCATCTTTTACTTTCACCAGCGTTTCTGGG
TGAGCAAAAACAGGAAGGCAAAATGCCGCAAAAAAGGGAATAAGGGCGACACGGAAATGTTGAATACTCA
TACTCTTCCTTTTTCAATATTATTGAAGCATTTATCAGGGTTATTGTCTCATGAGCGGATACATATTTGA
ATGTATTTAGAAAAATAAACAAATAGGGGTTCCGCGCACATTTCCCCGAAAAGTGCCACCTGACGTCTAA
GAAACCATTATTATCATGACATTAACCTATAAAAATAGGCGTATCACGAGGCCCTTTCGTCTACGCGCGC
GCCGGCGGCGCGCCGTCGACGGCCGGCCGCGGCCGC
Features (pLannotate 1.2.2; 16 found; start..end, strand, type, name):
    155..532     +  enhancer       CMV enhancer: human cytomegalovirus immediate early enhancer
    534..733     +  promoter       CMV promoter: human cytomegalovirus (CMV) immediate early promoter
    872..1004    +  intron         chimeric intron: chimera between introns from human β-globin and immunoglobulin heavy chain genes
   1028..1192    +  CDS            UnaG (fragment): UnaG is a basic (constitutively fluorescent) green fluorescent protein published in 2013, derived from Anguilla japonica. It has low acid sensitivity. It requires the cofactor bilirubin for fluorescence.
   1294..1880    +  misc_feature   IRES2: internal ribosome entry site (IRES) of the encephalomyocarditis virus (EMCV)
   1881..2588    +  CDS            mCherry: mCherry is a basic (constitutively fluorescent) red fluorescent protein published in 2004, derived from Discosoma sp.. It is reported to be a very rapidly-maturing monomer with low acid sensitivity.
   2637..2769    +  intron         chimeric intron: chimera between introns from human β-globin and immunoglobulin heavy chain genes
   2778..3366    +  misc_feature   WPRE: woodchuck hepatitis virus posttranscriptional regulatory element
   3370..3386    +  misc_feature   MCS (fragment): pUC18/19 multiple cloning site
   3399..3510    +  polyA_signal   bGH poly(A) signal: bovine growth hormone polyadenylation signal
   3606..3624    -  promoter       T3 promoter: promoter for bacteriophage T3 RNA polymerase
   3683..3757    +  CDS            HBB (fragment): HBB_PONPY - Experimental evidence at transcript level: Swiss-Prot protein existence level 2. Involved in oxygen transport from the lung to the various peripheral tissues. From Pongo pygmaeus (Bornean orangutan).
   3828..3883    +  polyA_signal   β-globin poly(A) signal: rabbit β-globin polyadenylation signal (Gil and Proudfoot, 1987)
   4262..4850    -  rep_origin     ori: high-copy-number ColE1/pMB1/pBR322/pUC origin of replication
   5021..5881    -  CDS            AmpR: β-lactamase; bla; confers resistance to ampicillin, carbenicillin, and related antibiotics
   5882..5986    -  promoter       AmpR promoter: bla
