[The description below was written by a language model from this plasmid's Addgene catalogue record and pLannotate feature annotations shown in this document.]
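Description:
pRDAX-346 N-Tag UnaG[2] L20 {Esp3I(2x)} mCherry is a custom-built, 6.1 kb mammalian expression plasmid designed as an acceptor vector for protein–protein interaction assays based on bimolecular or trimolecular fluorescence complementation (BiFC/TriFC). It is propagated in E. coli as a high-copy plasmid through a ColE1/pUC-type origin and is selected with ampicillin via the β-lactamase gene and its native promoter. No mammalian selection marker is annotated.

The expression unit is driven by the human CMV immediate-early enhancer and promoter, followed by a chimeric β-globin/immunoglobulin intron that promotes efficient processing of the transcript. Downstream lies a short fragment of UnaG, the bilirubin-dependent green fluorescent protein from Japanese eel. The catalogue lists the insert species as mouse, which does not match this annotation. Judging from the construct name, this is the second split-UnaG fragment, placed as an N-terminal tag and joined through a linker ("L20") to a pair of Esp3I sites. These type IIS sites would allow a gene of interest to be inserted in frame, although the linker and sites are not annotated in the feature table. Fluorescence is expected only when the fusion partner brings this fragment together with a complementary UnaG fragment carried on another construct.

An EMCV IRES then directs translation of mCherry from the same transcript, giving a red reporter that marks transfected cells and can be used to normalise the complementation signal. A second copy of the chimeric intron, a WPRE, and a bGH polyadenylation signal complete the cassette, enhancing transcript stability and expression. A T3 promoter, a β-globin fragment and a rabbit β-globin poly(A) signal lie further downstream in the backbone.
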