Addgene plasmid #129849: pRDAX-346 N-Tag UnaG[2] L20 {Esp3I(2x)} mCherry
Purpose: PPI (BiFC/TriFC) assay vector
Depositing lab: Gary Lewin. Depositing organization: Max-Delbrueck-Centrum fuer Molekulare Medizin (MDC).
Backbone
  Vector backbone: custom built
  Vector type: Mammalian Expression
Growth in bacteria
  Bacterial resistance: Ampicillin, 100 μg/mL
  Growth temperature: 37°C
  Growth strain: DH5alpha
  Copy number: High Copy
Gene/Insert
  Gene/Insert name: UnaG
  Species: M. musculus (mouse)
  Cloning method: Restriction Enzyme; 5′ cloning site unknown (unknown if destroyed); 3′ cloning site unknown (unknown if destroyed)
Terms and licenses: Academic/Nonprofit Terms; Industry Terms: Not Available to Industry
How to cite: pRDAX-346 N-Tag UnaG[2] L20 {Esp3I(2x)} mCherry was a gift from Gary Lewin (Addgene plasmid # 129849 ; http://n2t.net/addgene:129849 ; RRID:Addgene_129849)
